Addgene plasmid #199772: pET28a-cMSP1E3D1
Purpose: Expresses split-intein fused MSP1E3D1 for circularization during expression (external His-Tag)
Depositing lab: Franz Hagn. Depositing organization: Technische Universitaet Muenchen (TUM). Publication: The Advanced Properties of Circularized MSP Nanodiscs Facilitate High-resolution NMR Studies of Membrane Proteins. Daniilidis M, Brandl MJ, Hagn F. J Mol Biol. 2022 Dec 30;434(24):167861. doi: 10.1016/j.jmb.2022.167861. Epub 2022 Oct 20. PubMed 36273602.
Backbone
  Vector backbone: pET28a
  Backbone size w/o insert (bp): 5369
  Total vector size (bp): 6656
  Vector type: Bacterial Expression
Growth in bacteria
  Bacterial resistance: Kanamycin, 50 μg/mL
  Growth temperature: Room Temperature
  Growth strain: DH5alpha
  Copy number: High Copy
Gene/Insert
  Gene/Insert name: cMSP1E3D1 (alt name: Circular Membrane Scaffold Protein 1E3D1)
  Species: Synthetic
  Insert size (bp): 1287
  Mutation: Extended cMSP1D1; external His-Tags flanking the C and N termini
  Tag / fusion protein: His6-Tag (N terminal on insert); His6-Tag (C terminal on insert)
  Cloning method: Ligation Independent Cloning
  Sequencing primers: 5′ T7 Promotor; 3′ T7 Terminator
Terms and licenses: Academic/Nonprofit Terms; Industry Terms: Not Available to Industry
How to cite: pET28a-cMSP1E3D1 was a gift from Franz Hagn (Addgene plasmid # 199772 ; http://n2t.net/addgene:199772 ; RRID:Addgene_199772)
