[The description below was written by a language model from this plasmid's Addgene catalogue record and pLannotate feature annotations shown in this document.]
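Description:
pET28a-cMSP1E3D1 is a bacterial expression plasmid built on the pET28a backbone for producing a circularized membrane scaffold protein in E. coli. It is maintained through a ColE1/pBR322-type origin accompanied by the rop gene and bom region, selected with kanamycin via the aph(3')-Ia marker, and also carries an f1 phage origin. The catalogue lists it as high copy, although the annotated rop gene is normally associated with restrained copy number. Short tetracycline-resistance fragments and an AmpR promoter fragment in the annotation are backbone remnants rather than functional markers.

The expression cassette uses the T7 promoter with an adjacent lac operator, the T7 gene 10 ribosome binding site and the T7 terminator, with a plasmid-borne lacI gene supplying repressor. Expression is therefore IPTG-inducible in a host that provides T7 RNA polymerase. The synthetic insert encodes MSP1E3D1, an extended apolipoprotein A-I-derived scaffold (annotated by homology as APOA1), fused to split-intein segments. An N-terminal-type DnaE intein fragment is annotated directly downstream of the scaffold coding region. The partner intein segment is not annotated and presumably lies in the unannotated stretch between the TEV protease site and the scaffold. Placing the two intein halves at opposite ends of the scaffold lets them splice in cis, joining the scaffold termini into a closed circle during expression. His tags sit outside the inteins at both ends, so they are removed from the circular product along with the excised inteins.

According to the record, the plasmid is used to make circularized MSP for lipid nanodiscs in high-resolution NMR studies of membrane proteins. The sequenced record is 6,489 nt, somewhat shorter than the catalogued total of 6,656 bp.
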