Features (pLannotate 1.2.2; 22 found; start..end, strand, type, name):
     26..73      -  terminator     T7 terminator: transcription terminator for bacteriophage T7 RNA polymerase
     81..130     -  CDS            SET1 (fragment): solubility-enhancement tag derived from T7 phage gene 10B
    140..157     -  CDS            9xHis (fragment): 9xHis affinity tag
    188..487     -  CDS            dnaE-N (fragment): DPO3A_SYNY3 - Experimental evidence at protein level: Swiss-Prot protein existence level 1. DNA polymerase III is a complex, multichain enzyme responsible for most of the replicative synthesis in bacteria. This DNA polymerase also exhibits 3' to 5' exonuclease activity. The alpha chain is the DNA polymerase (By similarity). From Synechocystis sp. (strain PCC 6803 / Kazusa).
    491..1255    -  CDS            APOA1: APOA1_GORGO - Experimental evidence at protein level: Swiss-Prot protein existence level 1. Participates in the reverse transport of cholesterol from tissues to the liver for excretion by promoting cholesterol efflux from tissues and by acting as a cofactor for the lecithin cholesterol acyltransferase (LCAT). As part of the SPAP complex, activates spermatozoa motility (By similarity). From Gorilla gorilla gorilla (Western lowland gorilla).
   1373..1393    -  CDS            TEV site: tobacco etch virus (TEV) protease recognition and cleavage site
   1393..1411    -  CDS            capTEV™ (fragment): composite tag for in vivo biotinylation, TEV protease cleavage, and 6xHis tagging
   1430..1452    -  RBS            RBS: efficient ribosome binding site from bacteriophage T7 gene 10 (Olins and Rangwala, 1989)
   1467..1491    -  protein_bind   lac operator: The lac repressor binds to the lac operator to inhibit transcription in E. coli. This inhibition can be relieved by adding lactose or isopropyl-β-D-thiogalactopyranoside (IPTG). lac repressor encoded by lacI
   1492..1510    -  promoter       T7 promoter: promoter for bacteriophage T7 RNA polymerase
   1532..1811    +  CDS            TcR (fragment): tetracycline efflux protein; tet; confers resistance to tetracycline
   1819..1896    +  promoter       lacI promoter: lacI
   1897..2979    +  CDS            lacI: lac repressor; lacI; The lac repressor binds to the lac operator to inhibit transcription in E. coli. This inhibition can be relieved by adding lactose or isopropyl-β-D-thiogalactopyranoside (IPTG).
   2992..3013    +  protein_bind   CAP binding site: CAP binding activates transcription in the presence of cAMP. E. coli catabolite activator protein
   3028..3319    +  CDS            TcR (fragment): tetracycline efflux protein; tet; confers resistance to tetracycline
   3391..3771    -  CDS            YPB1_ECOLX: Protein predicted: Swiss-Prot protein existence level 4. From Escherichia coli.
   3788..3979    +  CDS            rop: Rop protein, which maintains plasmids at low copy number; rop
   4081..4220    +  misc_feature   bom: basis of mobility region from pBR322
   4406..4994    -  rep_origin     ori: high-copy-number ColE1/pMB1/pBR322/pUC origin of replication
   5116..5931    +  CDS            KanR: aminoglycoside phosphotransferase; aph(3')-Ia; confers resistance to kanamycin in bacteria or G418 (Geneticin®) in eukaryotes
   5940..5997    -  promoter       AmpR promoter (fragment): bla
   6050..6478    -  rep_origin     f1 ori (sequence partly withheld): f1 bacteriophage origin of replication; arrow indicates direction of (+) strand synthesis
>Addgene plasmid #199772 | pET28a-cMSP1E3D1 | addgene full sequence | sequence record 402810 | Addgene NGS Result
ATCCGGATATAGTTCCTCCTTTCAGCAAAAAACCCCTCAAGACCCGTTTAGAGGCCCCAAGGGGTTATGC
TAGTTATTGCTCAGCGGTGGCAGCAGCCAACTCAGCTTCCTTTCGGGCTTTGTTAGCAGCCGGATCTCAG
TGGTGGTGGTGGTGGTGCTCGAGTGCGGCCGCAAGCTTGTCATTCGGCAGGTTGTCAACGCGCATCAGAT
CCAGTTCACGTTCGAAGATTTCATCAATCGGCAGCATTTGACCGTCCACCGTCATAAATTTGTGATCTTT
GGTGGCGCGGATCAGAGAACCATCTTCCAGACAATATTCAAACACTTCCTGTTCGCCACGGTCATGCCAT
TGCGCGACCGGCTGCGTGTAAATGTTGCCATTGTTGTCAACGCTATACACGGTGCATTCAATGCGTTTTT
CCACAATTTTACCAATCGGCAGCAGACCGTATTCCACCGTCAGGATTTCCGTTTCATAGGACAGACAACC
CTGGGTATTCAGCTTTTTAGTATATTCTTCCAGAGCTGACAGAAAACTGACTTTAAAGCTCTCAAGAACA
GGCAATAAGCCCTGGCGTAGATCTTCCAGCGCCGGTTTCGCTTTTTCGCTCAAGGTGCTCAGGTGTTCTG
TCGCTTTCGCGTGGTACTCAGCCAAGCGGGCACCCCCGTTTTCTTTCAGCGCCTCGAGACGTGCGGCCAA
ACGCTGGCGAAGTTCATCCGAATACGGCGCCAAATGAGTCCGGAGTGCATCAACATGTGCACGGGCGCGA
TCGCGCATTTCTTCGCCTAATGGGCTGAGCTTCTCTTGGAGCTCATGGAGTTTTTGGCGTGCCCCCTCTT
GCAGTTCCGCACGCAGCGGTTCCACCTTTTGACGATATAATTCCATCTCTTCCTGCCATTTTTTCTGAAA
GTCATCGAGATATGGCGCCAAATGAGTCCGGAGTGCATCAACATGTGCACGGGCGCGATCGCGCATTTCT
TCGCCTAATGGGCTGAGCTTCTCTTGGAGCTCATGGAGTTTTTGGCGTGCCCCCTCTTGCAGTTCCGCAC
GCAGCGGTTCCACCTTTTGACGATATAATTCCATCTCTTCCTGCCATTTTTTCTGAAAGTCATCGAGATA
TGGCTGAACCTTGGCCTTCACCTCTTCTAAATCTTTGGACATTTCCTGACGCAGTCCCTCGGTTTCTTTT
TCCAGGTTGTCCCAGAATTCCTGCGTCACGGGGCCCAGTTGTTCGCGAAGTTTACTGAAGGTAGAACCGT
TAAAGCAGTTGGATGCGATAAAGCCATTTTTCAGGGCAAAGTTGTGGTCACGTTCGACACCAATATCGTA
GACATTCTGTTTGCCCAGATATTTACGGGTCGCGATTTTAATGCCCTGAAAATACAGGTTTTCATGATGA
TGATGATGATGGCTGCTGCCCATGGTATATCTCCTTCTTAAAGTTAAACAAAATTATTTCTAGAGGGGAA
TTGTTATCCGCTCACAATTCCCCTATAGTGAGTCGTATTAATTTCGCGGGATCGAGATCTCGATCCTCTA
CGCCGGACGCATCGTGGCCGGCATCACCGGCGCCACAGGTGCGGTTGCTGGCGCCTATATCGCCGACATC
ACCGATGGGGAAGATCGGGCTCGCCACTTCGGGCTCATGAGCGCTTGTTTCGGCGTGGGTATGGTGGCAG
GCCCCGTGGCCGGGGGACTGTTGGGCGCCATCTCCTTGCATGCACCATTCCTTGCGGCGGCGGTGCTCAA
CGGCCTCAACCTACTACTGGGCTGCTTCCTAATGCAGGAGTCGCATAAGGGAGAGCGTCGAGATCCCGGA
CACCATCGAATGGCGCAAAACCTTTCGCGGTATGGCATGATAGCGCCCGGAAGAGAGTCAATTCAGGGTG
GTGAATGTGAAACCAGTAACGTTATACGATGTCGCAGAGTATGCCGGTGTCTCTTATCAGACCGTTTCCC
GCGTGGTGAACCAGGCCAGCCACGTTTCTGCGAAAACGCGGGAAAAAGTGGAAGCGGCGATGGCGGAGCT
GAATTACATTCCCAACCGCGTGGCACAACAACTGGCGGGCAAACAGTCGTTGCTGATTGGCGTTGCCACC
TCCAGTCTGGCCCTGCACGCGCCGTCGCAAATTGTCGCGGCGATTAAATCTCGCGCCGATCAACTGGGTG
CCAGCGTGGTGGTGTCGATGGTAGAACGAAGCGGCGTCGAAGCCTGTAAAGCGGCGGTGCACAATCTTCT
CGCGCAACGCGTCAGTGGGCTGATCATTAACTATCCGCTGGATGACCAGGATGCCATTGCTGTGGAAGCT
GCCTGCACTAATGTTCCGGCGTTATTTCTTGATGTCTCTGACCAGACACCCATCAACAGTATTATTTTCT
CCCATGAAGACGGTACGCGACTGGGCGTGGAGCATCTGGTCGCATTGGGTCACCAGCAAATCGCGCTGTT
AGCGGGCCCATTAAGTTCTGTCTCGGCGCGTCTGCGTCTGGCTGGCTGGCATAAATATCTCACTCGCAAT
CAAATTCAGCCGATAGCGGAACGGGAAGGCGACTGGAGTGCCATGTCCGGTTTTCAACAAACCATGCAAA
TGCTGAATGAGGGCATCGTTCCCACTGCGATGCTGGTTGTCAACGATCAGATGGCGCTGGGCGCAATGCG
CGCCATTACCGAGTCCGGGCTGCGCGTTGGTGCGGATATCTCGGTAGTGGGATACGACGATACCGAAGAC
AGCTCATGTTATATCCCGCCGTTAACCACCATCAAACAGGATTTTCGCCTGCTGGGGCAAACCAGCGTGG
ACCGCTTGCTGCAACTCTCTCAGGGCCAGGCGGTGAAGGGCAATCAGCTGTTGCCCGTCTCACTGGTGAA
AAGAAAAACCACCCTGGCGCCCAATACGCAAACCGCCTCTCCCCGCGCGTTGGCCGATTCATTAATGCAG
CTGGCACGACAGGTTTCCCGACTGGAAAGCGGGCAGTGAGCGCAACGCAATTAATGTAAGTTAGCTCACT
CATTAGGCACCGGGATCTCGACCGATGCCCTTGAGAGCCTTCAACCCAGTCAGCTCCTTCCGGTGGGCGC
GGGGCATGACTATCGTCGCCGCACTTATGACTGTCTTCTTTATCATGCAACTCGTAGGACAGGTGCCGGC
AGCGCTCTGGGTCATTTTCGGCGAGGACCGCTTTCGCTGGAGCGCGACGATGATCGGCCTGTCGCTTGCG
GTATTCGGAATCTTGCACGCCCTCGCTCAAGCCTTCGTCACTGGTCCCGCCACCAAACGTTTCGGCGAGA
AGCAGGCCATTATCGCCGGCATGGCGGCCCCACGGGTGCGCATGATCGTGCTCCTGTCGTTGAGGACCCG
GCTAGGCTGGCGGGGTTGCCTTACTGGTTAGCAGAATGAATCACCGATACGCGAGCGAACGTGAAGCGAC
TGCTGCTGCAAAACGTCTGCGACCTGAGCAACAACATGAATGGTCTTCGGTTTCCGTGTTTCGTAAAGTC
TGGAAACGCGGAAGTCAGCGCCCTGCACCATTATGTTCCGGATCTGCATCGCAGGATGCTGCTGGCTACC
CTGTGGAACACCTACATCTGTATTAACGAAGCGCTGGCATTGACCCTGAGTGATTTTTCTCTGGTCCCGC
CGCATCCATACCGCCAGTTGTTTACCCTCACAACGTTCCAGTAACCGGGCATGTTCATCATCAGTAACCC
GTATCGTGAGCATCCTCTCTCGTTTCATCGGTATCATTACCCCCATGAACAGAAATCCCCCTTACACGGA
GGCATCAGTGACCAAACAGGAAAAAACCGCCCTTAACATGGCCCGCTTTATCAGAAGCCAGACATTAACG
CTTCTGGAGAAACTCAACGAGCTGGACGCGGATGAACAGGCAGACATCTGTGAATCGCTTCACGACCACG
CTGATGAGCTTTACCGCAGCTGCCTCGCGCGTTTCGGTGATGACGGTGAAAACCTCTGACACATGCAGCT
CCCGGAGACGGTCACAGCTTGTCTGTAAGCGGATGCCGGGAGCAGACAAGCCCGTCAGGGCGCGTCAGCG
GGTGTTGGCGGGTGTCGGGGCGCAGCCATGACCCAGTCACGTAGCGATAGCGGAGTGTATACTGGCTTAA
CTATGCGGCATCAGAGCAGATTGTACTGAGAGTGCACCATTGCGGTGTGAAATACCGCACAGATGCGTAA
GGAGAAAATACCGCATCAGGCGCTCTTCCGCTTCCTCGCTCACTGACTCGCTGCGCTCGGTCGTTCGGCT
GCGGCGAGCGGTATCAGCTCACTCAAAGGCGGTAATACGGTTATCCACAGAATCAGGGGATAACGCAGGA
AAGAACATGTGAGCAAAAGGCCAGCAAAAGGCCAGGAACCGTAAAAAGGCCGCGTTGCTGGCGTTTTTCC
ATAGGCTCCGCCCCCCTGACGAGCATCACAAAAATCGACGCTCAAGTCAGAGGTGGCGAAACCCGACAGG
ACTATAAAGATACCAGGCGTTTCCCCCTGGAAGCTCCCTCGTGCGCTCTCCTGTTCCGACCCTGCCGCTT
ACCGGATACCTGTCCGCCTTTCTCCCTTCGGGAAGCGTGGCGCTTTCTCATAGCTCACGCTGTAGGTATC
TCAGTTCGGTGTAGGTCGTTCGCTCCAAGCTGGGCTGTGTGCACGAACCCCCCGTTCAGCCCGACCGCTG
CGCCTTATCCGGTAACTATCGTCTTGAGTCCAACCCGGTAAGACACGACTTATCGCCACTGGCAGCAGCC
ACTGGTAACAGGATTAGCAGAGCGAGGTATGTAGGCGGTGCTACAGAGTTCTTGAAGTGGTGGCCTAACT
ACGGCTACACTAGAAGGACAGTATTTGGTATCTGCGCTCTGCTGAAGCCAGTTACCTTCGGAAAAAGAGT
TGGTAGCTCTTGATCCGGCAAACAAACCACCGCTGGTAGCGGTGGTTTTTTTGTTTGCAAGCAGCAGATT
ACGCGCAGAAAAAAAGGATCTCAAGAAGATCCTTTGATCTTTTCTACGGGGTCTGACGCTCAGTGGAACG
AAAACTCACGTTAAGGGATTTTGGTCATGAACAATAAAACTGTCTGCTTACATAAACAGTAATACAAGGG
GTGTTATGAGCCATATTCAACGGGAAACGTCTTGCTCTAGGCCGCGATTAAATTCCAACATGGATGCTGA
TTTATATGGGTATAAATGGGCTCGCGATAATGTCGGGCAATCAGGTGCGACAATCTATCGATTGTATGGG
AAGCCCGATGCGCCAGAGTTGTTTCTGAAACATGGCAAAGGTAGCGTTGCCAATGATGTTACAGATGAGA
TGGTCAGACTAAACTGGCTGACGGAATTTATGCCTCTTCCGACCATCAAGCATTTTATCCGTACTCCTGA
TGATGCATGGTTACTCACCACTGCGATCCCCGGGAAAACAGCATTCCAGGTATTAGAAGAATATCCTGAT
TCAGGTGAAAATATTGTTGATGCGCTGGCAGTGTTCCTGCGCCGGTTGCATTCGATTCCTGTTTGTAATT
GTCCTTTTAACAGCGATCGCGTATTTCGTCTCGCTCAGGCGCAATCACGAATGAATAACGGTTTGGTTGA
TGCGAGTGATTTTGATGACGAGCGTAATGGCTGGCCTGTTGAACAAGTCTGGAAAGAAATGCATAAACTT
TTGCCATTCTCACCGGATTCAGTCGTCACTCATGGTGATTTCTCACTTGATAACCTTATTTTTGACGAGG
GGAAATTAATAGGTTGTATTGATGTTGGACGAGTCGGAATCGCAGACCGATACCAGGATCTTGCCATCCT
ATGGAACTGCCTCGGTGAGTTTTCTCCTTCATTACAGAAACGGCTTTTTCAAAAATATGGTATTGATAAT
CCTGATATGAATAAATTGCAGTTTCATTTGATGCTCGATGAGTTTTTCTAAGAATTAATTCATGAGCGGA
TACATATTTGAATGTATTTAGAAAAATAAACAAATAGGGGTTCCGCGCACATTTCCCCGAAAAGTGCCAC
CTAAATTGTAAGCGTTAATATTTTGTTAAAATTCGCGTTAAATTTTTGTTAAATCAGCTCATTTTTTAAC
CAATAGGCCGAAATCGGCAAAATCCCTTATAAATCAAAAGAATAGACCGAGATAGGGT
[37 nt withheld, positions 6149-6185]
AAAGAACGTGGACTCCAACGTCAAAGG
[49 nt withheld, positions 6213-6261]
T
[91 nt withheld, positions 6263-6353]
G
[124 nt withheld, positions 6355-6478]
CCCATTCGCCA
