>Addgene plasmid #199772 | pET28a-cMSP1E3D1 | depositor partial sequence | sequence record 393220 | pET28a-cMSP1E3D1 sequence 1287 bps
ATGGGCAGCAGCCATCATCATCATCATCATGAAAACCTGTATTTTCAGGGCATTAAAATCGCGACCCGTA
AATATCTGGGCAAACAGAATGTCTACGATATTGGTGTCGAACGTGACCACAACTTTGCCCTGAAAAATGG
CTTTATCGCATCCAACTGCTTTAACGGTTCTACCTTCAGTAAACTTCGCGAACAACTGGGCCCCGTGACG
CAGGAATTCTGGGACAACCTGGAAAAAGAAACCGAGGGACTGCGTCAGGAAATGTCCAAAGATTTAGAAG
AGGTGAAGGCCAAGGTTCAGCCATATCTCGATGACTTTCAGAAAAAATGGCAGGAAGAGATGGAATTATA
TCGTCAAAAGGTGGAACCGCTGCGTGCGGAACTGCAAGAGGGGGCACGCCAAAAACTCCATGAGCTCCAA
GAGAAGCTCAGCCCATTAGGCGAAGAAATGCGCGATCGCGCCCGTGCACATGTTGATGCACTCCGGACTC
ATTTGGCGCCATATCTCGATGACTTTCAGAAAAAATGGCAGGAAGAGATGGAATTATATCGTCAAAAGGT
GGAACCGCTGCGTGCGGAACTGCAAGAGGGGGCACGCCAAAAACTCCATGAGCTCCAAGAGAAGCTCAGC
CCATTAGGCGAAGAAATGCGCGATCGCGCCCGTGCACATGTTGATGCACTCCGGACTCATTTGGCGCCGT
ATTCGGATGAACTTCGCCAGCGTTTGGCCGCACGTCTCGAGGCGCTGAAAGAAAACGGGGGTGCCCGCTT
GGCTGAGTACCACGCGAAAGCGACAGAACACCTGAGCACCTTGAGCGAAAAAGCGAAACCGGCGCTGGAA
GATCTACGCCAGGGCTTATTGCCTGTTCTTGAGAGCTTTAAAGTCAGTTTTCTGTCAGCTCTGGAAGAAT
ATACTAAAAAGCTGAATACCCAGGGTTGTCTGTCCTATGAAACGGAAATCCTGACGGTGGAATACGGTCT
GCTGCCGATTGGTAAAATTGTGGAAAAACGCATTGAATGCACCGTGTATAGCGTTGACAACAATGGCAAC
ATTTACACGCAGCCGGTCGCGCAATGGCATGACCGTGGCGAACAGGAAGTGTTTGAATATTGTCTGGAAG
ATGGTTCTCTGATCCGCGCCACCAAAGATCACAAATTTATGACGGTGGACGGTCAAATGCTGCCGATTGA
TGAAATCTTCGAACGTGAACTGGATCTGATGCGCGTTGACAACCTGCCGAATGACAAGCTTGCGGCCGCA
CTCGAGCACCACCACCACCACCACTGA
